>Addgene plasmid #168270 | pMRX-IPU-FLAG-NEK9T210A | addgene full sequence | sequence record 331464 | Addgene NGS Result
GAGGGGTTGTGGGCTCTTTTATTGAGCTCGGGGAGCAGAAGCGCGCGAACAGAAGCGAGAAGCGAACTGA
TTGGTTAGTTCAAATAAGGCACAGGGTCATTTCAGGTCCTTGGGGCACCCTGGAAACATCTGATGGTTCT
CTAGAAACTGCTGAGGGCTGGACCGCATCTGGGGACCATCTGTTCTTGGCCCTGAGCCGGGGCAGGAACT
GCTTACCACAGATATCCTGTTTGGCCCATATTCAGCTGTTCCATCTGTTCTTGGCCCTGAGCCGGGGCAG
GAACTGCTTACCACAGATATCCTGTTTGGCCCATATTCAGCTGTTCCATCTGTTCCTGACCTTGATCTGA
ACTTCTCTATTCTCAGTTATGTATTTTTCCATGCCTTGCAAAATGGCGTTACTTAAGCTAGCTTGCCAAA
CCTACAGGTGGGGTCTTTCATTCCCCCCTTTTTCTGGAGACTAAATAAAATCTTTTATTTTATCGTCGAG
CCATGGGGTCGTGCGCTCCTTTCGGTCGGGCGCTGCGGGTCGTGGGGCGGGCGGTCGACTCAGGCACCGG
GCTTGCGGGTCATGCACCAGGTGCGCGGTCCTTCGGGCACCTCGACGTCGGCGGTGACGGTGAAGCCGAG
CCGCTCGTAGAAGGGGAGGTTGCGGGGCGCGGAGGTCTCCAGGAAGGCGGGCACCCCGGCGCGCTCGGCC
GCCTCCACTCCGGGGAGCACGACGGCGCTGCCCAGACCCTTGCCCTGGTGGTCGGGCGAGACGCCGACGG
TGGCCAGGAACCACGCGGGCTCCTTGGGCCGGTGCGGCGCCAGGAGGCCTTCCATCTGTTGCTGCGCGGC
CAGCCGGGAACCGCTCAACTCGGCCATGCGCGGGCCGATCTCGGCGAACACCGCCCCCGCTTCGACGCTC
TCCGGCGTGGTCCAGACCGCCACCGCGGCGCCGTCGTCCGCGACCCACACCTTGCCGATGTCGAGCCCGA
CGCGCGTGAGGAAGAGTTCTTGCAGCTCGGTGACCCGCTCGATGTGGCGGTCCGGGTCGACGGTGTGGCG
CGTGGCGGGGTAGTCGGCGAACGCGGCGGCGAGGGTGCGTACGGCCCGGGGGACGTCGTCGCGGGTGGCG
AGGCGCACCGTGGGCTTGTACTCGGTCATGTCGACGGTTGTGGCCATATTATCATCGTGTTTTTCAAAGG
AAAACCACGTCCCCGTGGTTCGGGGGGCCTAGACGTTTTTTTAACCTCGACTAAACACATGTAAAGCATG
TGCACCGAGGCCCCAGATCAGATCCCATACAATGGGGTACCTTCTGGGCATCCTTCAGCCCCTTGTTGAA
TACGCTTGAGGAGAGCCATTTGACTCTTTCCACAACTATCCAACTCACAACGTGGCACTGGGGTTGTGCC
GCCTTTGCAGGTGTATCTTATACACGTGGCTTTTGGCCGCAGAGGCACCTGTCGCCAGGTGGGGGGTTCC
GCTGCCTGCAAAGGGTCGCTACAGACGTTGTTTGTCTTCAAGAAACTTCCAGAGGAACTGCTTCCTTCAC
GACATTCAACAGACCTTGCATTCCTTTGGCGAGAGGGGAAAGACCCCTAGGAATGCTCGTCAAGAAGACA
GGGCCAGGTTTCCGGGCCCTCACATTGCCAAAAGACGGCAATATGGTGGAAAATAACATATAGACAAACG
CACACCGGCCTTATTCCAAGCGGCTTCGGCCAGTAACGTTAGGGGGGGGGGCGGAATTTACGTAGCGGCC
GCTCTCGAGACCCGAATTCCTAGAGGCTGGGTCTACAGGAGTCTGTTCCCAGGAGGCACCAGGAATCTGA
ATCTAAGTCAGGCTTTGGATCCATTTCCATCTCTTCCTTTGCTGTCTGAGTTCCTTTGGAATGCATCCCC
ACCTGCTGCCCTCCTTCTAATTTCTTGTTCAACTTCTGCAGTTGGGTAAAAATCTGGAGGTTTTCTTGCT
GTAGCTTCTGTTGTTCAGCCAGACACTTTAACACCAGACCCTGCAATCTCTCAACCTCCACCTGCAGAGA
GCTGCACGCACACGCAGGAGGAGTCAGTGGTGTTCCCTTCCCAGCACAGGTTACTGCAGGATTCAGCCGA
GGTGACGAGGCTTCTACTTGGGGTTTGTGTTCCAAAGGAGCTTCAGAGGCCACTTTGAGTCCTTGCAGCT
CTTCATAGGGCAGGGTATCTTTCTCAGATTCTGAAAACGCTGCACTGAGAGGAGATGGGCTGTCAGGCAT
GGGGATAAATTCTGCATTTTCCAGCTCCTTTCGAAGCCAGCCAGGACAGGAGCTGCTGGCCCCATTACTG
TTCCCCATGGCCTCTGTGGGACTGATTAAACCTTCCATTCCTCGGTCTGCTTCCATTGTTCCTCGGAAGC
CTCCACTTGGGTCAGGAGTTTCAGATTCCTGCTGACTGTCCTCTTCTTCACCACCGCCGCCCCCGCCGCC
TCCTCCCGGGCTAGAGCTCTGAAACACAGTTCCAATGGATAAGCCACTGCTATTGGAACGGATGGTCTTA
GAATTCAATACTTTCTCAACGATGAGAATGGTATGCCATCCACGGCAAGACAGGTCCGGGACATGATGCA
GAGATCCAAAAATAGGCCGAGGCCATGAGGTACAGATATCAGAGCCATGTGGTCTCTCTGTGGGGGTCAT
TGCCAGGCGGCCATTACCACCATTGCCCCAGGCAAAAATGTGATTATCATCAGTGGCAGCAATGGTAAAC
TCATCACCGCAGGAGACCCTGATCACTTGCTTCCCACCAAGGGGTCCCCCCAACAGGTTGATTCCCAGAC
GCTTCTTGTAGTTCCCAACGCCCAGCTGCCCACACTTGTTGCAGCCAAAGGTCAGCAGCCGGCCTCGCTC
ATCAATAGCAGCTGTGTGAGTCTTGCCTGGGGCAATGGTACGGATCTTATAAAAGGACAACTGTTTGGCC
AAGGTAAAGGACGTTGTGTAGGGAACTTCATGGTATGCTTCATGGTTGATAATTCCCGACATGCACTGAT
TCAGACCCAGCTTATTGAATTCATTGAGTCCACAGGCCAGCACTTTGCCTGACTGGGTCAACAGAAATGT
CCCATCACAGCCACATTGAACTGCAACAATAATCAAGGCCTTGGGAACATCCACCTTTTGTGGTGTATAA
TAATCCTCTTCTGAATCCAAACCCAGTCGTCCATATTCGCCACAGCCCCAAGAATAGACTTCCTTGTTTC
GTGTCAGAACCACCACATGATTATCTCCACAGGAGACCTGCTCCACTGGATTGCTGAGGAAGAAGTTCAG
CTGCATGGGTTCTAGCACTTCAGGGCCAGCAACTTTGTCCACCCCCATGCAGCCATAATAATCTGATCCG
AAGGCATAGAGCTGACCCTCATCAGTCACACAGACAGTGAAATCATCACCACATGACACCTGACGGATAG
CTTTGCCTTGCAACTTTTCCACATGCTTTGGCTGTCGATAGGAGGCTTTGTCTCCATGGCCCAGCTGACC
ATGGAGTTTAGTGCCTCCTTGCATGTTCACCCAAGTGTACAGTTCCTTCTCCACTGTGACCACAGCAAAG
TGGGTATTCCCTGCACAGACCTGCCGGGCACTACAGCCACTCTTGATAACATCCAGTTTCTGGGGGGTGG
ATTTTCCACCACCCCAAACATAGACTTCACTGGTTCGTGATGTTACTACAGCAATGGGTGCTTCAGTCAC
AGTGCTTGACCTTGGTCTCTTTGTAGGTGCATTAAGCAGAGTGACTTTTTCCTCCATCTCTCTCCTGCGT
TTCCTGAGAAGAGGGCGATCTAGAAGTTCATCTGCAGTAGGTCTCTGCTCAGGATCCTGGTCAAGGCACG
AATGAACCATTTGGATCAATTCCAAAGAGTACTGGCTAGAGTCAACTTCCATGGCCCGAATTCCTTGCAC
GATCTTCACACACAGGTTAAGTGGGTTTGTAGCATCAAACGTCCTCTTTAAGGTAAGCAGTTCAAAAATG
ACGCAGCCAACTGCCCAGATATCAGACTTGAAATTGTACTTTACTCCTTGACAGAGCTCTGGAGACATGT
AATATGGGGTTCCCACAAGTGCCTCAGCCATGGAATACTCAGAATTAAGTTTCTTTGCTAGGCCATAATC
TCCAAGTTTTATCAGGTTTGCCTTGGTCAGAAAAATATTTAATGTCTTTATATCTCTATGAAGGATTCCA
GCTTTATGGATGCAGCTCACTGCTGAAACAATCTGAAATAGGTACCACACCACCATCTCTTCCTCAAACA
ACTTGTCCTTCTGACGAAGGATTTTGTCATACAGGTTCCCTCCATTACAATATTCCAGCTCAATCAGCAG
CGTGGTATTGTCCATGAAGTGATTGTAGTAGGCAATAATGTTGTCGTGCTGCAGCAGTGCCAGAATAACT
ATCTCATTCAAGGCATCACGACGTTCCTTCTCAGACAGCCGGGTCAAATCGACTTCCTTCCACACAACCA
GTGAGTCATCCTCGGTGCGGCGGTACAGCGTGGCTTCCCCGAAGGCGCCGCGGCCCAGGACGCGGATGGG
GATGTAGTGCAGTTCCTCCTGCTCCGCCGCGCCGCCGCCGGCTCGCGGCCCCTGACTGGCGCTAGGCCCC
GGACTCGAGTCCCCGCAACCCCCGGACTCGCTCCCAAAGTCCGAGTTGATGGAATCGCAGTGTCGCTCGT
ACTCGCCCAGCACCGAGGATCCCGAGCCTGAACCCTTGTCATCGTCATCCTTGTAGTCGATGTCATGATC
TTTATAATCACCGTCATGGTCTTTGTAGTCCATGGTGGCAAGCTTTATATCGATGGCAGATCCGGCAGTC
TAGAGGATGGTCCACCCCCGGGGTCGGCAGCCTTCACGTGGGCGGCGTGTATCCAAGCTGCGATGCCGTC
TACTTTGAGGGCGGTGGGGGTGGTCAGCAGGACTGTGTAAGGTCCTTTCCAGCGAGGTTCTAGGTTCTTA
GTCTGGTGTCGGCGGACCCACACTGTGTCGCCGACTCGGTAAGGGTGAGGTACCACCGGTCGGTCCAGTT
GTTCTTGGTAGGCTGCCGCCAGAGGTCTCCAGACTTCGTGCTGGACTAAGTAGAGAGCCTGTAAGTGAGC
TTGGAGAGAGGGGCTGTTAGTAACTCTTGTCATGTCAGGGTCAGGGAAGTTTACAAGGGGCGGGGGTGCC
CCATATAAGATCTCATATGGCCATATGGGGGCGCCTAGAGAAGGAGTGAGGGCTGGATAAAGGGAGGATC
GAGGCGGGGTCGAACGAGGAGGTTCAAGGGGGAGAGACGGGGCGGATGGAGGAAGAGGAGGCGGAGGCTT
AGGGTGTACAAAGGGCTTGACCCAGGGAGGGGGGTCAAAAGCCAAGGCTTCCCAGGTCACGATGTAGGGG
ACCTGGTCTGGGTGTCCATGCGGGCCAGGTGAAAAGACCTTGATCTTAACCTGGGTGATGAGGTCTCGGT
TAAAGGTGCCGTCTCGCGGCCATCCGACGTTAAAGGTTGGCCATTCTGCAGAGCAGAAGGTAACCCAACG
TCTCTTCTTGACATCTACCGACTGGTTGTGAGCGATCCGCTCGACATCTTTCCAGTGACCTAAGGTCAAA
CTTAAGGGAGTGGTAACAGTCTGGCCCGGGCCCATATTTTCAGACAAATACAGAAACACAGTCAGACAGA
GACAACACAGAACGATGCTGCAGCAGACAAGACGCGCGGCGCGGCTTCGGTCCCAAACCGAAAGCAAAAA
TTCAGACGGAGGCGGGAACTGTTTTAGGTTCTCGTCTCCTACCAGAACCACATATCCCTCCTCTAAGGGG
GGTGCACCAAAGAGTCCAAAACGATCGGGATTTTTGGACTCAGGTCGGGCCACAAAAACGGCCCCCGAAG
TCCCTGGGACGTCTCCCAGGGTTGCGGCCGGGTGTTCCGAACTCGTCAGTTCCACCACGGGTCCGCCAGA
TACAGAGCTAGTTAGCTAACTAGTACCGACGCAGGCGCATAAAATCAGTCATAGACACTAGACAATCGGA
CAGACACAGATAAGTTGCTGGCCAGCTTACCTCCCGGTGGTGGGTCGGTGGTCCCTGGGCAGGGGTCTCC
CGATCCCGGACGAGCCCCCAAATGAAAGACCCCCGCTGACGGGTAGTCAATCACTCAGAGGAGACCCTCC
CAAGGAACAGCGAGACCACAAGTCGGATGCAACTGCAAGAGGGTTTATTGGATACACGGGTACCCGGGCG
ACTCAGTCAATCGGAGGACTGGCGCGCCGAGTGAGGGGTTGTGGGCTCTTTTATTGAGCTCGGGGAGCAG
AAGCGCGCGAACAGAAGCGAGAAGCGAACTGATTGGTTAGTTCAAATAAGGCACAGGGTCATTTCAGGTC
CTTGGGGCACCCTGGAAACATCTGATGGTTCTCTAGCATGGTAATAGCGATGACTAATACGTAGATGTAC
TGCCAAGTAGGAAAGTCCCATAAGGTCATGTACTGGGCATAATGCCAGGCGGGCCATTTACCGTCATTGA
CGTCAATAGGGGGCGTACTTGGCATATGATACACTTGATGTACTGCCAAGTGGGCAGTTTACCGTAAATA
CTCCACCCATTGACGTCAATGGAAAGTCCCTATTGGCGTTACTATGGGAACATACGTCATTATTGACGTC
AATGGGCGGGGGTCGTTGGGCGGTCAGCCAGGCGGGCCATTTACCGTAAGTTATGTAACGCGGAACTCCA
TATATGGGCTATGAACTAATGACCCCGTAATTGATTACTATTAATAACTAGTCAATAATCAATGTCAACA
TGGCGGTAATGTTGGACATGAGCCAATATAAATGTACATATTATGATATGGATACAACGTATGCAATGGG
CCAAGCTCCTATAGTGAAGACGAAAGGGCCTCGTGATACGCCTATTTTTATAGGTTAATGTCATGATAAT
AATGGTTTCTTAGACGTCAGGTGGCACTTTTCGGGGAAATGTGCGCGGAACCCCTATTTGTTTATTTTTC
TAAATACATTCAAATATGTATCCGCTCATGAGACAATAACCCTGATAAATGCTTCAATAATATTGAAAAA
GGAAGAGTATGAGTATTCAACATTTCCGTGTCGCCCTTATTCCCTTTTTTGCGGCATTTTGCCTTCCTGT
TTTTGCTCACCCAGAAACGCTGGTGAAAGTAAAAGATGCTGAAGATCAGTTGGGTGCACGAGTGGGTTAC
ATCGAACTGGATCTCAACAGCGGTAAGATCCTTGAGAGTTTTCGCCCCGAAGAACGTTTTCCAATGATGA
GCACTTTTAAAGTTCTGCTATGTGGCGCGGTATTATCCCGTGTTGACGCCGGGCAAGAGCAACTCGGTCG
CCGCATACACTATTCTCAGAATGACTTGGTTGAGTACTCACCAGTCACAGAAAAGCATCTTACGGATGGC
ATGACAGTAAGAGAATTATGCAGTGCTGCCATAACCATGAGTGATAACACTGCGGCCAACTTACTTCTGA
CAACGATCGGAGGACCGAAGGAGCTAACCGCTTTTTTGCACAACATGGGGGATCATGTAACTCGCCTTGA
TCGTTGGGAACCGGAGCTGAATGAAGCCATACCAAACGACGAGCGTGACACCACGATGCCTGTAGCAATG
GCAACAACGTTGCGCAAACTATTAACTGGCGAACTACTTACTCTAGCTTCCCGGCAACAATTAATAGACT
GGATGGAGGCGGATAAAGTTGCAGGACCACTTCTGCGCTCGGCCCTTCCGGCTGGCTGGTTTATTGCTGA
TAAATCTGGAGCCGGTGAGCGTGGGTCTCGCGGTATCATTGCAGCACTGGGGCCAGATGGTAAGCCCTCC
CGTATCGTAGTTATCTACACGACGGGGAGTCAGGCAACTATGGATGAACGAAATAGACAGATCGCTGAGA
TAGGTGCCTCACTGATTAAGCATTGGTAACTGTCAGACCAAGTTTACTCATATATACTTTAGATTGATTT
GCGGCCGGCCGCAAAAGGATCTAGGTGAAGATCCTTTTTGATAATCTCATGACCAAAATCCCTTAACGTG
AGTTTTCGTTCCACTGAGCGTCAGACCCCGTAGAAAAGATCAAAGGATCTTCTTGAGATCCTTTTTTTCT
GCGCGTAATCTGCTGCTTGCAAACAAAAAAACCACCGCTACCAGCGGTGGTTTGTTTGCCGGATCAAGAG
CTACCAACTCTTTTTCCGAAGGTAACTGGCTTCAGCAGAGCGCAGATACCAAATACTGTTCTTCTAGTGT
AGCCGTAGTTAGGCCACCACTTCAAGAACTCTGTAGCACCGCCTACATACCTCGCTCTGCTAATCCTGTT
ACCAGTGGCTGCTGCCAGTGGCGATAAGTCGTGTCTTACCGGGTTGGACTCAAGACGATAGTTACCGGAT
AAGGCGCAGCGGTCGGGCTGAACGGGGGGTTCGTGCACACAGCCCAGCTTGGAGCGAACGACCTACACCG
AACTGAGATACCTACAGCGTGAGCTATGAGAAAGCGCCACGCTTCCCGAAGGGAGAAAGGCGGACAGGTA
TCCGGTAAGCGGCAGGGTCGGAACAGGAGAGCGCACGAGGGAGCTTCCAGGGGGAAACGCCTGGTATCTT
TATAGTCCTGTCGGGTTTCGCCACCTCTGACTTGAGCGTCGATTTTTGTGATGCTCGTCAGGGGGGCGGA
GCCTATGGAAAAACGCCAGCAACGCGGCCTTTTTACGGTTCCTGGCCTTTTGCTGGCCTTTTGCTCACAT
GTTCTTTCCTGCGTTATCCCCTGATTCTGTGGATAACCGTATTACCGCCTTTGAGTGAGCTGATACCGCT
CGCCGCAGCCGAACGACCGAGCGCAGCGAGTCAGTGAGCGAGGAAGCGGAAGAGCGCCCAATACGCAAAC
CGCCTCTCCCCGCGCGTTGGCCGATTCATTAATGCAACTATGGCCATTTAATGTAAATACTTAAGAAAAA
AAACCAAATTAATTTTGATACATGCTGCATGTGAAAGACCCCCGCTGACGGGTAGTCAATCACTCAGAGG
AGACCCTCCCAAGGAACAGCGAGACCACAAGTCGGATGCAACTGCAAGAGGGTTTATTGGATACACGGGT
ACCCGGGCGACTCAGTCAATCGGAGGACTGGCGCCCCGAGT
Features (pLannotate 1.2.2; 15 found; start..end, strand, type, name):
    321..442     -  LTR            3' LTR (ΔU3) (fragment): self-inactivating 3' long terminal repeat (LTR) from Moloney murine leukemia virus
    550..1149    -  CDS            PuroR: puromycin N-acetyltransferase; pac from Streptomyces alboniger; confers resistance to puromycin
   1156..1731    -  misc_feature   IRES2: internal ribosome entry site (IRES) of the encephalomyocarditis virus (EMCV)
   1773..4706    -  CDS            NEK9: NEK9_HUMAN - Also known as KIAA1995, NEK8, NERCC. Experimental evidence at protein level: Swiss-Prot protein existence level 1. Pleiotropic regulator of mitotic progression, participating in the control of spindle dynamics and chromosome separation. Phosphorylates different histones, myelin basic protein, beta-casein, and BICD2. Phosphorylates histone H3 on serine and threonine residues and beta-casein on serine residues. Important for G1/S transition and S phase progression. Phosphorylates NEK6 and NEK7 and stimulates their activity by releasing the autoinhibitory functions of Tyr-108 and Tyr
   4725..4790    -  CDS            3xFLAG: three tandem FLAG® epitope tags, followed by an enterokinase cleavage site
   4826..5200    -  misc_feature   pol region: Moloney murine leukemia virus (MMLV) pol region containing the splice acceptor site
   5210..5626    -  CDS            gag (truncated): truncated Moloney murine leukemia virus (MMLV) gag gene lacking the start codon
   5691..6048    -  misc_feature   MMLV Ψ: packaging signal of Moloney murine leukemia virus (MMLV)
   6111..6406    -  LTR            3' LTR (ΔU3) (fragment): self-inactivating 3' long terminal repeat (LTR) from Moloney murine leukemia virus
   6407..6786    -  enhancer       CMV enhancer: human cytomegalovirus immediate early enhancer
   6974..7078    +  promoter       AmpR promoter: bla
   7079..7939    +  CDS            AmpR: β-lactamase; bla; confers resistance to ampicillin, carbenicillin, and related antibiotics
   8103..8691    +  rep_origin     ori: high-copy-number ColE1/pMB1/pBR322/pUC origin of replication
   8874..8926    +  CDS            lacI (fragment): lac repressor; lacI; The lac repressor binds to the lac operator to inhibit transcription in E. coli. This inhibition can be relieved by adding lactose or isopropyl-β-D-thiogalactopyranoside (IPTG).
   8992..320     -  LTR            LTR (across the origin): long terminal repeat from Moloney murine leukemia virus
