[The description below was written by a language model from this plasmid's Addgene catalogue record and pLannotate feature annotations shown in this document.]
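Description:
pMRX-IPU-FLAG-NEK9T210A is a Moloney murine leukemia virus-based retroviral expression plasmid built on the pMRX-IP backbone (itself derived from pMX) for expressing a kinase-dead mutant of human NEK9 in mammalian cells. The catalogue lists it simply as a mammalian expression vector. However, the annotated features show a retroviral transfer architecture: a CMV enhancer joined to partial LTR sequence at the 5′ end, the MMLV Ψ packaging signal, a truncated gag lacking its start codon, and a pol fragment carrying the splice acceptor, with LTR sequence closing the cassette downstream. This arrangement allows the transcript to be packaged into retroviral particles when viral proteins are supplied in trans, so the cassette can be stably integrated into target cells. In bacteria the plasmid is maintained through a high-copy ColE1/pUC-type origin and selected with ampicillin via the β-lactamase gene.

The payload is the NEK9 (NIMA related kinase 9) coding sequence carrying a threonine 210 to alanine substitution, which the record describes as kinase-dead. It is fused at its N terminus to a FLAG epitope, which the feature table annotates as a 3xFLAG tag, for detection or immunoprecipitation. No separate internal promoter is annotated, so expression appears to come from the CMV enhancer/LTR-driven viral transcript. Downstream of NEK9, an EMCV IRES directs translation of puromycin N-acetyltransferase from the same mRNA, which links puromycin resistance to transgene expression and helps select stably expressing populations. The associated study concerns NEK9 acting as a selective autophagy adaptor for MYH9/myosin IIA in primary cilia formation. In that context the construct would serve to test which NEK9 functions depend on its kinase activity. The sequenced record is 9,141 nt, slightly shorter than the catalogue total of 9,177 bp.
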