Addgene plasmid #168270: pMRX-IPU-FLAG-NEK9T210A
Purpose: Expresses kinase-dead NEK9 mutant in mammalian cells
Depositing lab: Noboru Mizushima. Publication: NEK9 regulates primary cilia formation by acting as a selective autophagy adaptor for MYH9/myosin IIA. Yamamoto Y, Chino H, Tsukamoto S, Ode KL, Ueda HR, Mizushima N. Nat Commun. 2021 Jun 2;12(1):3292. doi: 10.1038/s41467-021-23599-7. PubMed 34078910.
Backbone
  Vector backbone: pMRX-IP
  Backbone manufacturer: Dr.Shoji Yamaoka of Tokyo Medical and Dental University
  Backbone size w/o insert (bp): 6100
  Total vector size (bp): 9177
  Vector type: Mammalian Expression
  Selectable markers: Puromycin
Growth in bacteria
  Bacterial resistance: Ampicillin, 100 μg/mL
  Growth temperature: 37°C
  Growth strain: DH5alpha
  Copy number: High Copy
Gene/Insert
  Gene/Insert name: NEK9 (alt name: NIMA related kinase 9)
  Species: H. sapiens (human)
  Insert size (bp): 2973
  Mutation: changed threonine 210 to alanine
  GenBank ID: NM_001329237
  Entrez Gene: NEK9 (a.k.a. APUG, LCCS10, NC, NERCC, NERCC1)
  Tag / fusion protein: FLAG (N terminal on insert)
  Cloning method: Gibson Cloning
  Sequencing primers: 5′ ttcaggctcgGGATCCtcggtgctgggcgag; 3′ acccagcctctagGAATTCgggtCTCGAGaGCGGC
Resource information
  A portion of this plasmid was derived from a plasmid made by: It has the pMX backbone
Terms and licenses: Academic/Nonprofit Terms; Industry Terms: Not Available to Industry
How to cite: pMRX-IPU-FLAG-NEK9T210A was a gift from Noboru Mizushima (Addgene plasmid # 168270 ; http://n2t.net/addgene:168270 ; RRID:Addgene_168270)
